>Addgene plasmid #148359 | pnEA-NpM-DmMextli_577-620-Y581AL586AL587A-GB1_AB | depositor full sequence | sequence record 290807 | Full Sequence
TTCTTGAAGACGAAAGGGCCTCGTGATACGCCTATTTTTATAGGTTAATGTCATGATAATAATGGTTTCT
TAGACGTCAGGTGGCACTTTTCGGGGAAATGTGCGCGGAACCCCTATTTGTTTATTTTTCTAAATACATT
CAAATATGTATCCGCTCATGAGACAATAACCCTGATAAATGCTTCAATAATATTGAAAAAGGAAGAGTAT
GAGTATTCAACATTTCCGTGTCGCCCTTATTCCCTTTTTTGCGGCATTTTGCCTTCCTGTTTTTGCTCAC
CCAGAAACGCTGGTGAAAGTAAAAGATGCTGAAGATCAGTTGGGTGCACGAGTGGGTTACATCGAACTGG
ATCTCAACAGCGGTAAGATCCTTGAGAGTTTTCGCCCCGAAGAACGTTTTCCAATGATGAGCACTTTTAA
AGTTCTGCTATGTGGCGCGGTATTATCCCGTGTTGACGCCGGGCAAGAGCAACTCGGTCGCCGCATACAC
TATTCTCAGAATGACTTGGTTGAGTACTCACCAGTCACAGAAAAGCATCTTACGGATGGCATGACAGTAA
GAGAATTATGCAGTGCTGCCATAACCATGAGTGATAACACTGCGGCCAACTTACTTCTGACAACGATCGG
AGGACCGAAGGAGCTAACCGCTTTTTTGCACAACATGGGGGATCATGTAACTCGCCTTGATCGTTGGGAA
CCGGAGCTGAATGAAGCCATACCAAACGACGAGCGTGACACCACGATGCCTGCAGCAATGGCAACAACGT
TGCGCAAACTATTAACTGGCGAACTACTTACTCTAGCTTCCCGGCAACAATTAATAGACTGGATGGAGGC
GGATAAAGTTGCAGGACCACTTCTGCGCTCGGCCCTTCCGGCTGGCTGGTTTATTGCTGATAAATCTGGA
GCCGGTGAGCGTGGGTCTCGCGGTATCATTGCAGCACTGGGGCCAGATGGTAAGCCCTCCCGTATCGTAG
TTATCTACACGACGGGGAGTCAGGCAACTATGGATGAACGAAATAGACAGATCGCTGAGATAGGTGCCTC
ACTGATTAAGCATTGGTAACTGTCAGACCAAGTTTACTCATATATACTTTAGATTGATTTAAAACTTCAT
TTTTAATTTAAAAGGATCTAGGTGAAGATCCTTTTTGATAATCTCATGACCAAAATCCCTTAACGTGAGT
TTTCGTTCCACTGAGCGTCAGACCCCGTAGAAAAGATCAAAGGATCTTCTTGAGATCCTTTTTTTCTGCG
CGTAATCTGCTGCTTGCAAACAAAAAAACCACCGCTACCAGCGGTGGTTTGTTTGCCGGATCAAGAGCTA
CCAACTCTTTTTCCGAAGGTAACTGGCTTCAGCAGAGCGCAGATACCAAATACTGTCCTTCTAGTGTAGC
CGTAGTTAGGCCACCACTTCAAGAACTCTGTAGCACCGCCTACATACCTCGCTCTGCTAATCCTGTTACC
AGTGGCTGCTGCCAGTGGCGATAAGTCGTGTCTTACCGGGTTGGACTCAAGACGATAGTTACCGGATAAG
GCGCAGCGGTCGGGCTGAACGGGGGGTTCGTGCACACAGCCCAGCTTGGAGCGAACGACCTACACCGAAC
TGAGATACCTACAGCGTGAGCTATGAGAAAGCGCCACGCTTCCCGAAGGGAGAAAGGCGGACAGGTATCC
GGTAAGCGGCAGGGTCGGAACAGGAGAGCGCACGAGGGAGCTTCCAGGGGGAAACGCCTGGTATCTTTAT
AGTCCTGTCGGGTTTCGCCACCTCTGACTTGAGCGTCGATTTTTGTGATGCTCGTCAGGGGGGCGGAGCC
TATGGAAAAACGCCAGCAACGCGGCCTTTTTACGGTTCCTGGCCTTTTGCTGGCCTTTTGCTCACATGTT
CTTTCCTGCGTTATCCCCTGATTCTGTGGATAACCGTATTACCGCCTTTGAGTGAGCTGATACCGCTCGC
CGCAGCCGAACGACCGAGCGCAGCGAGTCAGTGAGCGAGGAAGCGGAAGAGCGCCTGATGCGGTATTTTC
TCCTTACGCATCTGTGCGGTATTTCACACCGCATATATGGTGCACTCTCAGTACAATCTGCTCTGATGCC
GCATAGTTAAGCCAGTATACACTCCGCTATCGCTACGTGACTGGGTCATGGCTGCGCCCCGACACCCGCC
AACACCCGCTGACGCGCCCTGACGGGCTTGTCTGCTCCCGGCATCCGCTTACAGACAAGCTGTGACCGTC
TCCGGGAGCTGCATGTGTCAGAGGTTTTCACCGTCATCACCGAAACGCGCGAGGCAGCTGCGGTAAAGCT
CATCAGCGTGGTCGTGAAGCGATTCACAGATGTCTGCCTGTTCATCCGCGTCCAGCTCGTTGAGTTTCTC
CAGAAGCGTTAATGTCTGGCTTCTGATAAAGCGGGCCATGTTAAGGGCGGTTTTTTCCTGTTTGGTCACT
GATGCCTCCGTGTAAGGGGGATTTCTGTTCATGGGGGTAATGATACCGATGAAACGAGAGAGGATGCTCA
CGATACGGGTTACTGATGATGAACATGCCCGGTTACTGGAACGTTGTGAGGGTAAACAACTGGCGGTATG
GATGCGGCGGGACCAGAGAAAAATCACTCAGGGTCAATGCCAGCGCTTCGTTAATACAGATGTAGGTGTT
CCACAGGGTAGCCAGCAGCATCCTGCGATGCAGATCCGGAACATAATGGTGCAGGGCGCTGACTTCCGCG
TTTCCAGACTTTACGAAACACGGAAACCGAAGACCATTCATGTTGTTGCTCAGGTCGCAGACGTTTTGCA
GCAGCAGTCGCTTCACGTTCGCTCGCGTATCGGTGATTCATTCTGCTAACCAGTAAGGCAACCCCGCCAG
CCTAGCCGGGTCCTCAACGACAGGAGCACGATCATGCGCACCCGTGGCCAGGACCCAACGCTGCCCGAGA
TGCGCCGCGTGCGGCTGCTGGAGATGGCGGACGCGATGGATATGTTCTGCCAAGGGTTGGTTTGCGCATT
CACAGTTCTCCGCAAGAATTGATTGGCTCCAATTCTTGGAGTGGTGAATCCGTTAGCGAGGTGCCGCCGG
CTTCCATTCAGGTCGAGGTGGCCCGGCTCCATGCACCGCGACGCAACGCGGGGAGGCAGACAAGGTATAG
GGCGGCGCCTACAATCCATGCCAACCCGTTCCATGTGCTCGCCGAGGCGGCATAAATCGCCGTGACGATC
AGCGGTCCAGTGATCGAAGTTAGGCTGGTAAGAGCCGCGAGCGATCCTTGAAGCTGTCCCTGATGGTCGT
CATCTACCTGCCTGGACAGCATGGCCTGCAACGCGGGCATCCCGATGCCGCCGGAAGCGAGAAGAATCAT
AATGGGGAAGGCCATCCAGCCTCGCGTCGCGAACGCCAGCAAGACGTAGCCCAGCGCGTCGGCCGCCATG
CCGGCGATAATGGCCTGCTTCTCGCCGAAACGTTTGGTGGCGGGACCAGTGACGAAGGCTTGAGCGAGGG
CGTGCAAGATTCCGAATACCGCAAGCGACAGGCCGATCATCGTCGCGCTCCAGCGAAAGCGGTCCTCGCC
GAAAATGACCCAGAGCGCTGCCGGCACCTGTCCTACGAGTTGCATGATAAAGAAGACAGTCATAAGTGCG
GCGACGATAGTCATGCCCCGCGCCCACCGGAAGGAGCTGACTGGGTTGAAGGCTCTCAAGGGCATCGGTC
GAGATCCCGGTGCCTAATGAGTGAGCTAACTTACATTAATTGCGTTGCGCTCACTGCCCGCTTTCCAGTC
GGGAAACCTGTCGTGCCAGCTGCATTAATGAATCGGCCAACGCGCGGGGAGAGGCGGTTTGCGTATTGGG
CGCCAGGGTGGTTTTTCTTTTCACCAGTGAGACGGGCAACAGCTGATTGCCCTTCACCGCCTGGCCCTGA
GAGAGTTGCAGCAAGCGGTCCACGCTGGTTTGCCCCAGCAGGCGAAAATCCTGTTTGATGGTGGTTAACG
GCGGGATATAACATGAGCTGTCTTCGGTATCGTCGTATCCCACTACCGAGATATCCGCACCAACGCGCAG
CCCGGACTCGGTAATGGCGCGCATTGCGCCCAGCGCCATCTGATCGTTGGCAACCAGCATCGCAGTGGGA
ACGATGCCCTCATTCAGCATTTGCATGGTTTGTTGAAAACCGGACATGGCACTCCAGTCGCCTTCCCGTT
CCGCTATCGGCTGAATTTGATTGCGAGTGAGATATTTATGCCAGCCAGCCAGACGCAGACGCGCCGAGAC
AGAACTTAATGGGCCCGCTAACAGCGCGATTTGCTGGTGACCCAATGCGACCAGATGCTCCACGCCCAGT
CGCGTACCGTCTTCATGGGAGAAAATAATACTGTTGATGGGTGTCTGGTCAGAGACATCAAGAAATAACG
CCGGAACATTAGTGCAGGCAGCTTCCACAGCAATGGCATCCTGGTCATCCAGCGGATAGTTAATGATCAG
CCCACTGACGCGTTGCGCGAGAAGATTGTGCACCGCCGCTTTACAGGCTTCGACGCCGCTTCGTTCTACC
ATCGACACCACCACGCTGGCACCCAGTTGATCGGCGCGAGATTTAATCGCCGCGACAATTTGCGACGGCG
CGTGCAGGGCCAGACTGGAGGTGGCAACGCCAATCAGCAACGACTGTTTGCCCGCCAGTTGTTGTGCCAC
GCGGTTGGGAATGTAATTCAGCTCCGCCATCGCCGCTTCCACTTTTTCCCGCGTTTTCGCAGAAACGTGG
CTGGCCTGGTTCACCACGCGGGAAACGGTCTGATAAGAGACACCGGCATACTCTGCGACATCGTATAACG
TTACTGGTTTCACATTCACCACCCTGAATTGACTCTCTTCCGGGCGCTATCATGCCATACCGCGAAAGGT
TTTGCGCCATTCGATGGTGTCCGGGATCTCGACGCTCTCCCTTATGCGACTCCTGCATTAGGAAGCAGCC
CAGTAGTAGGTTGAGGCCGTTGAGCACCGCCGCCGCAAGGAATGGTGCATGCAAGGAGATGGCGCCCAAC
AGTCCCCCGGCCACGGGGCCTGCCACCATACCCACGCCGAAACAAGCGCTCATGAGCCCGAAGTGGCGAG
CCCGATCTTCCCCATCGGTGATGTCGGCGATATAGGCGCCAGCAACCGCACCTGTGGCGCCGGTGATGCC
GGCCACGATGCGTCCGGCGTAGAGGATCGAGATCTCGATCCCGCGAAATTAATACGACTCACTATAGGGG
AATTGTGAGCGGATAACAATTCCCCACTAGTAATAATTTTGTTTAACTTTAAGAAGGAGATATACCATGG
AAACTGAAGAAGGTAAACTGGTAATCTGGATTAACGGCGATAAAGGCTATAACGGTCTCGCTGAAGTCGG
TAAGAAATTCGAGAAAGATACCGGAATTAAAGTCACCGTTGAGCATCCGGATAAACTGGAAGAGAAATTC
CCACAGGTTGCGGCAACTGGCGATGGCCCTGACATTATCTTCTGGGCACACGACCGCTTTGGTGGCTACG
CTCAATCTGGCCTGTTGGCTGAAATCACCCCGGACAAAGCGTTCCAGGACAAGCTGTATCCGTTTACCTG
GGATGCCGTACGTTACAACGGCAAGCTGATTGCTTACCCGATCGCTGTTGAAGCGTTATCGCTGATTTAT
AACAAAGACCTGCTGCCGAACCCGCCAAAAACCTGGGAAGAGATCCCGGCGCTGGATAAAGAACTGAAAG
CGAAAGGTAAGAGCGCCCTGATGTTCAACCTGCAAGAACCGTACTTCACCTGGCCGCTGATTGCTGCTGA
CGGGGGTTATGCGTTCAAGTATGAAAACGGCAAGTACGACATTAAAGACGTGGGCGTGGATAACGCTGGC
GCGAAAGCGGGTCTGACCTTCCTGGTTGACCTGATTAAAAACAAACACATGAATGCAGACACCGATTACT
CCATCGCAGAAGCTGCCTTTAATAAAGGCGAAACAGCGATGACCATCAACGGCCCGTGGGCATGGTCCAA
CATCGACACCAGCAAAGTGAATTATGGTGTAACGGTACTGCCGACCTTCAAGGGTCAACCATCCAAACCG
TTCGTTGGCGTGCTGAGCGCAGGTATTAACGCCGCCAGTCCGAACAAAGAGCTGGCAAAAGAGTTCCTCG
AAAACTATCTGCTGACTGATGAAGGTCTGGAAGCGGTTAATAAAGACAAACCGCTGGGTGCCGTAGCGCT
GAAGTCTTACGAGGAAGAGTTGGCGAAAGATCCACGTATTGCCGCCACGATGGAAAACGCCCAGAAAGGT
GAAATCATGCCGAACATCCCGCAGATGTCCGCTTTCTGGTATGCCGTGCGTACTGCGGTGATCAACGCCG
CCAGCGGTCGTCAGACTGTCGATGAAGCCCTTAAAGACGCGCAGACTGGTACCGGCAGCGGCCTGGAAGT
TCTGTTCCAGGGGCCCCATATGCTCGAGTCTCGCGTTTCTGCCGATATTGAACACGCGGCCTACTACTCC
ATGAGTCCGCACTCGTGGACCCTGCCCACCGACTGGCAAAAGATGCAGGAGACAGCGCCCTCGATTCTGC
GCAACAAGGATCTGCAGGATGCTAGCATGCAGTATAAACTGATTCTGAATGGCAAAACCCTGAAAGGTGA
AACCACCACCGAAGCAGTTGATGCAGCCACCGCAGAAAAAGTTTTTAAACAGTATGCCAATGATAACGGC
GTTGATGGTGAATGGACCTATGATGATGCAACCAAAACCTATACCGTTACCGAATAAGGATCCTAATAGT
CTAGAGCTAGCCCTAGGAGATCCGGCTGCTAACAAAGCCCGAAAGGAAGCTGAGTTGGCTGCTGCCACCG
CTGAGCAATAACTAGCATAACCCCTTGGGGCCTCTAAACGGGTCTTGAGGGGTTTTTTGCTGAAAGGAGG
AACTATATCCGGATATCCCGCAAGAGGCCCGGCAGTACCGGCATAACCAAGCCTATGCCTACAGCATCCA
GGGTGACGGTGCCGAGGATGACGATGAGCGCATTGTTAGATTTCATACACGGTGCCTGACTGCGTTAGCA
ATTTAACTGTGATAAACTACCGCATTAAAGCTTATCGATGATAAGCTGTCAAACATGAGAA
Features (pLannotate 1.2.2; 20 found; start..end, strand, type, name):
    104..208     +  promoter       AmpR promoter: bla
    209..1069    +  CDS            AmpR: β-lactamase; bla; confers resistance to ampicillin, carbenicillin, and related antibiotics
   1240..1828    +  rep_origin     ori: high-copy-number ColE1/pMB1/pBR322/pUC origin of replication
   2014..2156    -  misc_feature   bom: basis of mobility region from pBR322
   2258..2449    -  CDS            rop: Rop protein, which maintains plasmids at low copy number; rop
   2466..2846    +  CDS            YPB1_ECOLX: Protein predicted: Swiss-Prot protein existence level 4. From Escherichia coli.
   3088..3712    -  CDS            TcR (fragment): tetracycline efflux protein; tet; confers resistance to tetracycline
   3727..3748    -  protein_bind   CAP binding site: CAP binding activates transcription in the presence of cAMP. E. coli catabolite activator protein
   3761..4843    -  CDS            lacI: lac repressor; lacI; The lac repressor binds to the lac operator to inhibit transcription in E. coli. This inhibition can be relieved by adding lactose or isopropyl-β-D-thiogalactopyranoside (IPTG).
   4844..4921    -  promoter       lacI promoter: lacI
   4929..5208    -  CDS            TcR (fragment): tetracycline efflux protein; tet; confers resistance to tetracycline
   5230..5248    +  promoter       T7 promoter: promoter for bacteriophage T7 RNA polymerase
   5249..5273    +  protein_bind   lac operator: The lac repressor binds to the lac operator to inhibit transcription in E. coli. This inhibition can be relieved by adding lactose or isopropyl-β-D-thiogalactopyranoside (IPTG). lac repressor encoded by lacI
   5288..5310    +  RBS            RBS: efficient ribosome binding site from bacteriophage T7 gene 10 (Olins and Rangwala, 1989)
   5321..6417    +  CDS            MBP (fragment): maltose binding protein from E. coli; malE (mutated); This version of the gene does not encode a signal sequence, so MBP will remain in the cytosol.
   6613..6774    +  CDS            spg (fragment): SPG1_STRSG - Experimental evidence at protein level: Swiss-Prot protein existence level 1. Binds to the constant Fc region of IgG with high affinity. From Streptococcus sp. group G.
   6815..6864    +  CDS            SET1 (fragment): solubility-enhancement tag derived from T7 phage gene 10B
   6872..6919    +  terminator     T7 terminator: transcription terminator for bacteriophage T7 RNA polymerase
   6942..7046    -  CDS            TcR (fragment): tetracycline efflux protein; tet; confers resistance to tetracycline
   7094..7122    -  promoter       tet promoter: E. coli promoter for tetracycline efflux protein gene
