[The description below was written by a language model from this plasmid's Addgene catalogue record and pLannotate feature annotations shown in this document.]
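Description:
pnEA-NpM-DmMextli_577-620-Y581AL586AL587A-GB1_AB is a 7.1 kb bacterial expression plasmid for producing a short mutant fragment of the Drosophila melanogaster Mextli protein (gene mxt) in E. coli. The catalogue lists the backbone as unknown. The feature table, however, shows a pET-like, pBR322-derived architecture: a ColE1/pMB1-type origin accompanied by the bom site and the rop gene, consistent with the recorded low copy number, and an ampicillin resistance gene (bla) with its own promoter for selection. Several remnants of the tetracycline resistance gene and its promoter are annotated, but these are fragments and are not listed as a usable marker.

Expression is driven by a T7 promoter with an adjacent lac operator and the phage T7 gene 10 ribosome binding site. A plasmid-borne lacI gene supplies repressor, so transcription depends on T7 RNA polymerase and is inducible with IPTG. A T7 terminator closes the cassette. The open reading frame begins with a cytosolic maltose binding protein lacking its signal sequence. Downstream lies an unannotated gap of about 200 nt, which is where the Mextli residues 577–620 insert is presumably located. That gap is followed by a fragment of streptococcal protein G matching the GB1 domain named in the construct. Both MBP and GB1 are commonly used as solubility and purification aids for small peptides. A short annotated match to a T7 gene 10-derived tag just before the terminator may be a vector remnant.

The insert carries alanine substitutions Y581A, L586A and L587A. The associated publication concerns how Mextli proteins bind eIF4E, which suggests the construct serves as a binding-deficient variant for in vitro interaction studies, although the record does not state the mutations' effect. The depositor sequence may be theoretical rather than verified.
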