Addgene plasmid #148359: pnEA-NpM-DmMextli_577-620-Y581AL586AL587A-GB1_AB
Purpose: Bacterial Expression of DmMextli_577-620-Y581AL586AL587A
Depositing lab: Elisa Izaurralde. Depositing organization: Max Planck Institute for Developmental Biology. Publication: Mextli proteins use both canonical bipartite and novel tripartite binding modes to form eIF4E complexes that display differential sensitivity to 4E-BP regulation. Peter D, Weber R, Kone C, Chung MY, Ebertsch L, Truffault V, Weichenrieder O, Igreja C, Izaurralde E. Genes Dev. 2015 Sep 1;29(17):1835-49. doi: 10.1101/gad.269068.115. Epub 2015 Aug 20. PubMed 26294658.
Backbone
  Vector backbone: Unknown
  Vector type: Bacterial Expression
Growth in bacteria
  Bacterial resistance: Ampicillin, 100 μg/mL
  Growth temperature: 37°C
  Growth strain: DH5alpha
  Copy number: Low Copy
Gene/Insert
  Gene/Insert name: DmMextli_577-620-Y581AL586AL587A
  Species: D. melanogaster (fly)
  Entrez Gene: mxt (a.k.a. Dmel_CG2950, BcDNA:GH06479, CG2950, Dmel\CG2950, cg2950)
  Cloning method: Unknown
Terms and licenses: Academic/Nonprofit Terms; Industry Terms: Not Available to Industry
Depositor comments: sequence given by NCBI:NM_164598. Plasmids from this collection were made available to the research community and donated after the lab closed. Please note that the sequence provided by the depositing laboratory may be theoretical/predicted or based on Sanger sequencing results. There may be discrepancies between sequencing results obtained by Addgene and the depositor sequence. If an Addgene verified sequence is not available, please contact before placing your order to request that our lab fully sequence the plasmid.
How to cite: pnEA-NpM-DmMextli_577-620-Y581AL586AL587A-GB1_AB was a gift from Elisa Izaurralde (Addgene plasmid # 148359 ; http://n2t.net/addgene:148359 ; RRID:Addgene_148359)
